>Addgene plasmid #128004 | ROPY-2C2 | depositor full sequence | sequence record 245334 | Full Sequence
TAGTTATTAATAGTAATCAATTACGGGGTCATTAGTTCATAGCCCATATATGGAGTTCCGCGTTACATAA
CTTACGGTAAATGGCCCGCCTGGCTGACCGCCCAACGACCCCCGCCCATTGACGTCAATAATGACGTATG
TTCCCATAGTAACGCCAATAGGGACTTTCCATTGACGTCAATGGGTGGAGTATTTACGGTAAACTGCCCA
CTTGGCAGTACATCAAGTGTATCATATGCCAAGTACGCCCCCTATTGACGTCAATGACGGTAAATGGCCC
GCCTGGCATTATGCCCAGTACATGACCTTATGGGACTTTCCTACTTGGCAGTACATCTACGTATTAGTCA
TCGCTATTACCATGGTGATGCGGTTTTGGCAGTACATCAATGGGCGTGGATAGCGGTTTGACTCACGGGG
ATTTCCAAGTCTCCACCCCATTGACGTCAATGGGAGTTTGTTTTGGCACCAAAATCAACGGGACTTTCCA
AAATGTCGTAACAACTCCGCCCCATTGACGCAAATGGGCGGTAGGCGTGTACGGTGGGAGGTCTATATAA
GCAGAGCTGGTTTAGTGAACCGTCAGATCCGCTAGCGCTACCGGTCGCCACCATGGTGAGCAAGGGCGAG
GAGCTGTTCACCGGGGTGGTGCCCATCCTGGTCGAGCTGGACGGCGACGTAAACGGCCACAAGTTCAGCG
TGTCCGGCGAGGGCGAGGGCGATGCCACCTACGGCAAGCTGACCCTGAAGCTGATCTGCACCACCGGCAA
GCTGCCCGTGCCCTGGCCCACCCTCGTGACCACCCTGGGCTACGGCGTGCAGTGCTTCGCCCGCTACCCC
GACCACATGAAGCAGCACGACTTCTTCAAGTCCGCCATGCCCGAAGGCTACGTCCAGGAGCGCACCATCT
TCTTCAAGGACGACGGCAACTACAAGACCCGCGCCGAGGTGAAGTTCGAGGGCGACACCCTGGTGAACCG
CATCGAGCTGAAGGGCATCGACTTCAAGGAGGACGGCAACATCCTGGGGCACAAGCTGGAGTACAACTAC
AACAGCCACAACGTCTATATCACCGCCGACAAGCAGAAGAACGGCATCAAGGCCAACTTCAAGATCCGCC
ACAACATCGAGGACGGCGGCGTGCAGCTCGCCGACCACTACCAGCAGAACACCCCCATCGGCGACGGCCC
CGTGCTGCTGCCCGACAACCACTACCTGAGCTACCAGTCCAAGCTGAGCAAAGACCCCAACGAGAAGCGC
GATCACATGGTCCTGCTGGAGTTCGTGACCGCCGCCGGGATCACTCTCGGCATGGACGAGCTGTACAAGT
CCGGACTCAGATCTACGATGGCATCTTCTGATATTCAGGTGAAAGAGCTGGAGAAGCGCGCTTCAGGCCA
GGCTTTTGAGCTGATTCTCAGCCCTCGGTCAAAAGAATCTGTCCCCGATTTCCCCCTTTCCCCCCCAAAG
AAGAAGGACCTTTCCCTGGAGGAAATCCAGAAGAAATTAGAAGCTGCAGAAGAAAGACGCAAGTCTCATG
AGGCGGAAGTCTTGAAGCAGCTCGCGGAGAAGCGGGAGCATGAGAAGGAGGTGCTCCAGAAAGCCATCGA
GGAGAACAACAACTTCAGCAAGATGGCGGAGGAGAAGCTGACCCACAAAATGGAGGCTAACAAAGAGAAC
CGGGAGGCGCAGATGGCGGCCAAGCTGGAGCGCTTGCGAGAGAAGGACAAGCACGTGGAAGAGGTGCGGA
AGAACAAAGAATCCAAAGACCCCGCGGATGAGACTGAGGCTGACGGATCCGGTTCAGTGAGCAAGGGCGA
GGCAGTGATCAAGGAGTTCATGCGGTTCAAGGTGCACATGGAGGGCTCCATGAACGGCCACGAGTTCGAG
ATCGAGGGCGAGGGCGAGGGCCGCCCCTACGAGGGCACCCAGACCGCCAAGCTGAAGGTGACCAAGGGTG
GCCCCCTGCCCTTCTCCTGGGACATCCTGTCCCCTCAGTTCATGTACGGCTCCAGGGCCTTCATCAAGCA
CCCCGCCGACATCCCCGACTACTATAAGCAGTCCTTCCCCGAGGGCTTCAAGTGGGAGCGCGTGATGAAC
TTCGAGGACGGCGGCGCCGTGACCGTGACCCAGGACACCTCCCTGGAGGACGGCACCCTGATCTACAAGG
TGAAGCTCATCGGCACCAACTTCCCTCCTGACGGCCCCGTAATGCAGAAGAAGACAATGGGCTGGGAAGC
GTCCACCGAGCGGTTGTACCCCGAGGACGGCGTGCTGAAGGGCGACATTAAGATGGCCCTGCGCCTGAAG
GACGGCGGCCGCTACCTGGCGGACTTCAAGACCACCTACAAGGCCAAGAAGCCCGTGCAGATGCCCGGCG
CCTACAACGTCGACCGCAAGTTGGACATCACCTCCCACAACGAGGACTACACCGTGGTGGAACAGTACGA
ACGCTCCGAGGGCCGCCACTCCACCGGAAGTAGT
[474 nt withheld, positions 2485-2958]
GGTAAGCTTAGATCT
[474 nt withheld, positions 2974-3447]
TAGGAATTCTGCAGTCGACGGTACCGCGGGCCCGGGATCCACCGGATCTAGATAACTGATCATAATCAGC
CATACCACATTTGTAGAGGTTTTACTTGCTTTAAAAAACCTCCCACACCTCCCCCTGAACCTGAAACATA
AAATGAATGCAATTGTTGTTGTTAACTTGTTTATTGCAGCTTATAATGGTTACAAATAAAGCAATAGCAT
CACAAATTTCACAAATAAAGCATTTTTTTCACTGCATTCTAGTTGTGGTTTGTCCAAACTCATCAATGTA
TCTTAACGCGTAAATTGTAAGCGTTAATATTTTGTTAAAATTCGCGTTAAATTTTTGTTAAATCAGCTCA
TTTTTTAACCAATAGGCCGAAATCGGCAAAATCCCTTATAAATCAAAAGAATAGACCGAGATAGGGT
[37 nt withheld, positions 3865-3901]
AAAGAACGTGGACTCCAACGTCAAAGG
[49 nt withheld, positions 3929-3977]
T
[91 nt withheld, positions 3979-4069]
G
[124 nt withheld, positions 4071-4194]
CAGGTGGCACTTTTCGGGGAAATGTGCGCGGAACCCCTATTTGTTTATTTTTCTAAATACATTCAAATAT
GTATCCGCTCATGAGACAATAACCCTGATAAATGCTTCAATAATATTGAAAAAGGAAGAGTCCTGAGGCG
GAAAGAACCAGCTGTGGAATGTGTGTCAGTTAGGGTGTGGAAAGTCCCCAGGCTCCCCAGCAGGCAGAAG
TATGCAAAGCATGCATCTCAATTAGTCAGCAACCAGGTGTGGAAAGTCCCCAGGCTCCCCAGCAGGCAGA
AGTATGCAAAGCATGCATCTCAATTAGTCAGCAACCATAGTCCCGCCCCTAACTCCGCCCATCCCGCCCC
TAACTCCGCCCAGTTCCGCCCATTCTCCGCCCCATGGCTGACTAATTTTTTTTATTTATGCAGAGGCCGA
GGCCGCCTCGGCCTCTGAGCTATTCCAGAAGTAGTGAGGAGGCTTTTTTGGAGGCCTAGGCTTTTGCAAA
GATCGATCAAGAGACAGGATGAGGATCGTTTCGCATGATTGAACAAGATGGATTGCACGCAGGTTCTCCG
GCCGCTTGGGTGGAGAGGCTATTCGGCTATGACTGGGCACAACAGACAATCGGCTGCTCTGATGCCGCCG
TGTTCCGGCTGTCAGCGCAGGGGCGCCCGGTTCTTTTTGTCAAGACCGACCTGTCCGGTGCCCTGAATGA
ACTGCAAGACGAGGCAGCGCGGCTATCGTGGCTGGCCACGACGGGCGTTCCTTGCGCAGCTGTGCTCGAC
GTTGTCACTGAAGCGGGAAGGGACTGGCTGCTATTGGGCGAAGTGCCGGGGCAGGATCTCCTGTCATCTC
ACCTTGCTCCTGCCGAGAAAGTATCCATCATGGCTGATGCAATGCGGCGGCTGCATACGCTTGATCCGGC
TACCTGCCCATTCGACCACCAAGCGAAACATCGCATCGAGCGAGCACGTACTCGGATGGAAGCCGGTCTT
GTCGATCAGGATGATCTGGACGAAGAGCATCAGGGGCTCGCGCCAGCCGAACTGTTCGCCAGGCTCAAGG
CGAGCATGCCCGACGGCGAGGATCTCGTCGTGACCCATGGCGATGCCTGCTTGCCGAATATCATGGTGGA
AAATGGCCGCTTTTCTGGATTCATCGACTGTGGCCGGCTGGGTGTGGCGGACCGCTATCAGGACATAGCG
TTGGCTACCCGTGATATTGCTGAAGAGCTTGGCGGCGAATGGGCTGACCGCTTCCTCGTGCTTTACGGTA
TCGCCGCTCCCGATTCGCAGCGCATCGCCTTCTATCGCCTTCTTGACGAGTTCTTCTGAGCGGGACTCTG
GGGTTCGAAATGACCGACCAAGCGACGCCCAACCTGCCATCACGAGATTTCGATTCCACCGCCGCCTTCT
ATGAAAGGTTGGGCTTCGGAATCGTTTTCCGGGACGCCGGCTGGATGATCCTCCAGCGCGGGGATCTCAT
GCTGGAGTTCTTCGCCCACCCTAGGGGGAGGCTAACTGAAACACGGAAGGAGACAATACCGGAAGGAACC
CGCGCTATGACGGCAATAAAAAGACAGAATAAAACGCACGGTGTTGGGTCGTTTGTTCATAAACGCGGGG
TTCGGTCCCAGGGCTGGCACTCTGTCGATACCCCACCGAGACCCCATTGGGGCCAATACGCCCGCGTTTC
TTCCTTTTCCCCACCCCACCCCCCAAGTTCGGGTGAAGGCCCAGGGCTCGCAGCCAACGTCGGGGCGGCA
GGCCCTGCCATAGCCTCAGGTTACTCATATATACTTTAGATTGATTTAAAACTTCATTTTTAATTTAAAA
GGATCTAGGTGAAGATCCTTTTTGATAATCTCATGACCAAAATCCCTTAACGTGAGTTTTCGTTCCACTG
AGCGTCAGACCCCGTAGAAAAGATCAAAGGATCTTCTTGAGATCCTTTTTTTCTGCGCGTAATCTGCTGC
TTGCAAACAAAAAAACCACCGCTACCAGCGGTGGTTTGTTTGCCGGATCAAGAGCTACCAACTCTTTTTC
CGAAGGTAACTGGCTTCAGCAGAGCGCAGATACCAAATACTGTCCTTCTAGTGTAGCCGTAGTTAGGCCA
CCACTTCAAGAACTCTGTAGCACCGCCTACATACCTCGCTCTGCTAATCCTGTTACCAGTGGCTGCTGCC
AGTGGCGATAAGTCGTGTCTTACCGGGTTGGACTCAAGACGATAGTTACCGGATAAGGCGCAGCGGTCGG
GCTGAACGGGGGGTTCGTGCACACAGCCCAGCTTGGAGCGAACGACCTACACCGAACTGAGATACCTACA
GCGTGAGCTATGAGAAAGCGCCACGCTTCCCGAAGGGAGAAAGGCGGACAGGTATCCGGTAAGCGGCAGG
GTCGGAACAGGAGAGCGCACGAGGGAGCTTCCAGGGGGAAACGCCTGGTATCTTTATAGTCCTGTCGGGT
TTCGCCACCTCTGACTTGAGCGTCGATTTTTGTGATGCTCGTCAGGGGGGCGGAGCCTATGGAAAAACGC
CAGCAACGCGGCCTTTTTACGGTTCCTGGCCTTTTGCTGGCCTTTTGCTCACATGTTCTTTCCTGCGTTA
TCCCCTGATTCTGTGGATAACCGTATTACCGCCATGCAT
Features (pLannotate 1.2.2; 17 found; start..end, strand, type, name):
     61..364     +  enhancer       CMV enhancer: human cytomegalovirus immediate early enhancer
    365..568     +  promoter       CMV promoter: human cytomegalovirus (CMV) immediate early promoter
    613..1329    +  CDS            SYFP2: SYFP2 is a basic (constitutively fluorescent) yellow fluorescent protein published in 2006, derived from Aequorea victoria. It is reported to be a very rapidly-maturing monomer with moderate acid sensitivity.
   1348..1794    +  CDS            Stmn1: STMN1_MOUSE - Also known as Lag, Lap18, Pr22. Experimental evidence at protein level: Swiss-Prot protein existence level 1. Involved in the regulation of the microtubule (MT) filament system by destabilizing microtubules. Prevents assembly and promotes disassembly of microtubules. Phosphorylation at Ser-16 may be required for axon formation during neurogenesis (By similarity). Involved in the control of the learned and innate fear. From Mus musculus (Mouse).
   1807..2478    +  CDS            mScarlet-I: mScarlet-I is a basic (constitutively fluorescent) red fluorescent protein published in 2016, derived from synthetic construct. It is reported to be a rapidly-maturing monomer with moderate acid sensitivity.
   2479..3447    +  CDS            MFGE8 (fragment) (sequence partly withheld): MFGM_BOVIN - Experimental evidence at protein level: Swiss-Prot protein existence level 1. Contributes to phagocytic removal of apoptotic cells in many tissues. Plays an important role in the maintenance of intestinal epithelial homeostasis and the promotion of mucosal healing. Promotes VEGF-dependent neovascularization (By similarity). Specific ligand for the alpha-v/beta-3 and alpha-v/beta-5 receptors. Also binds to phosphatidylserine-enriched cell surfaces in a receptor-independent manner. Zona pellucida-binding protein which may play a role in gamete interaction. From Bos taurus (Bovine).
   3451..3487    +  misc_feature   MCS (fragment): multiple cloning site
   3504..3588    +  CDS            large T antigen (fragment): large T antigen from SV40 (simian virus 40)
   3611..3732    +  polyA_signal   SV40 poly(A) signal: SV40 polyadenylation signal
   3766..4194    -  rep_origin     f1 ori (sequence partly withheld): f1 bacteriophage origin of replication; arrow indicates direction of (+) strand synthesis
   4221..4325    +  promoter       AmpR promoter: bla
   4327..4684    +  promoter       SV40 promoter: SV40 enhancer and early promoter
   4719..5513    +  CDS            NeoR/KanR: aminoglycoside phosphotransferase from Tn5; aph(3')-II (or nptII); confers resistance to neomycin, kanamycin, and G418 (Geneticin®)
   5534..5686    +  CDS            ble (fragment): BLE_KLEPN - Experimental evidence at protein level: Swiss-Prot protein existence level 1. Binding protein with a strong affinity to the bleomycin family of antibiotics. Binds to CL990; an antimitotic-antibiotic compound. From Klebsiella pneumoniae.
   5745..5792    +  polyA_signal   HSV TK poly(A) signal: herpes simplex virus thymidine kinase polyadenylation signal (Cole and Stacy, 1985)
   5883..5899    -  polyA_signal   bGH poly(A) signal (fragment): bovine growth hormone polyadenylation signal
   6121..6709    +  rep_origin     ori: high-copy-number ColE1/pMB1/pBR322/pUC origin of replication
