>Addgene plasmid #128004 | ROPY-2C2 | addgene full sequence | sequence record 254579 | Addgene NGS Result
GTGATGCGGTTTTGGCAGTACATCAATGGGCGTGGATAGCGGTTTGACTCACGGGGATTTCCAAGTCTCC
ACCCCATTGACGTCAATGGGAGTTTGTTTTGGCACCAAAATCAACGGGACTTTCCAAAATGTCGTAACAA
CTCCGCCCCATTGACGCAAATGGGCGGTAGGCGTGTACGGTGGGAGGTCTATATAAGCAGAGCTGGTTTA
GTGAACCGTCAGATCCGCTAGCGCTACCGGTCGCCACCATGGTGAGCAAGGGCGAGGAGCTGTTCACCGG
GGTGGTGCCCATCCTGGTCGAGCTGGACGGCGACGTAAACGGCCACAAGTTCAGCGTGTCCGGCGAGGGC
GAGGGCGATGCCACCTACGGCAAGCTGACCCTGAAGCTGATCTGCACCACCGGCAAGCTGCCCGTGCCCT
GGCCCACCCTCGTGACCACCCTGGGCTACGGCGTGCAGTGCTTCGCCCGCTACCCCGACCACATGAAGCA
GCACGACTTCTTCAAGTCCGCCATGCCCGAAGGCTACGTCCAGGAGCGCACCATCTTCTTCAAGGACGAC
GGCAACTACAAGACCCGCGCCGAGGTGAAGTTCGAGGGCGACACCCTGGTGAACCGCATCGAGCTGAAGG
GCATCGACTTCAAGGAGGACGGCAACATCCTGGGGCACAAGCTGGAGTACAACTACAACAGCCACAACGT
CTATATCACCGCCGACAAGCAGAAGAACGGCATCAAGGCCAACTTCAAGATCCGCCACAACATCGAGGAC
GGCGGCGTGCAGCTCGCCGACCACTACCAGCAGAACACCCCCATCGGCGACGGCCCCGTGCTGCTGCCCG
ACAACCACTACCTGAGCTACCAGTCCAAGCTGAGCAAAGACCCCAACGAGAAGCGCGATCACATGGTCCT
GCTGGAGTTCGTGACCGCCGCCGGGATCACTCTCGGCATGGACGAGCTGTACAAGTCCGGACTCAGATCT
ACGATGGCATCTTCTGATATTCAGGTGAAAGAGCTGGAGAAGCGCGCTTCAGGCCAGGCTTTTGAGCTGA
TTCTCAGCCCTCGGTCAAAAGAATCTGTCCCCGATTTCCCCCTTTCCCCCCCAAAGAAGAAGGACCTTTC
CCTGGAGGAAATCCAGAAGAAATTAGAAGCTGCAGAAGAAAGACGCAAGTCTCATGAGGCGGAAGTCTTG
AAGCAGCTCGCGGAGAAGCGGGAGCATGAGAAGGAGGTGCTCCAGAAAGCCATCGAGGAGAACAACAACT
TCAGCAAGATGGCGGAGGAGAAGCTGACCCACAAAATGGAGGCTAACAAAGAGAACCGGGAGGCGCAGAT
GGCGGCCAAGCTGGAGCGCTTGCGAGAGAAGGACAAGCACGTGGAAGAGGTGCGGAAGAACAAAGAATCC
AAAGACCCCGCGGATGAGACTGAGGCTGACGGATCCGGTTCAGTGAGCAAGGGCGAGGCAGTGATCAAGG
AGTTCATGCGGTTCAAGGTGCACATGGAGGGCTCCATGAACGGCCACGAGTTCGAGATCGAGGGCGAGGG
CGAGGGCCGCCCCTACGAGGGCACCCAGACCGCCAAGCTGAAGGTGACCAAGGGTGGCCCCCTGCCCTTC
TCCTGGGACATCCTGTCCCCTCAGTTCATGTACGGCTCCAGGGCCTTCATCAAGCACCCCGCCGACATCC
CCGACTACTATAAGCAGTCCTTCCCCGAGGGCTTCAAGTGGGAGCGCGTGATGAACTTCGAGGACGGCGG
CGCCGTGACCGTGACCCAGGACACCTCCCTGGAGGACGGCACCCTGATCTACAAGGTGAAGCTCATCGGC
ACCAACTTCCCTCCTGACGGCCCCGTAATGCAGAAGAAGACAATGGGCTGGGAAGCGTCCACCGAGCGGT
TGTACCCCGAGGACGGCGTGCTGAAGGGCGACATTAAGATGGCCCTGCGCCTGAAGGACGGCGGCCGCTA
CCTGGCGGACTTCAAGACCACCTACAAGGCCAAGAAGCCCGTGCAGATGCCCGGCGCCTACAACGTCGAC
CGCAAGTTGGACATCACCTCCCACAACGAGGACTACACCGTGGTGGAACAGTACGAACGCTCCGAGGGCC
GCCACTCCACCGGAAGTAGT
[474 nt withheld, positions 2121-2594]
GGTAAGCTTAGATCT
[474 nt withheld, positions 2610-3083]
TAGGAATTCTGCAGTCGACGGTACCGCGGGCCCGGGATCCACCGGATCTAGATAACTGATCATAATCAGC
CATACCACATTTGTAGAGGTTTTACTTGCTTTAAAAAACCTCCCACACCTCCCCCTGAACCTGAAACATA
AAATGAATGCAATTGTTGTTGTTAACTTGTTTATTGCAGCTTATAATGGTTACAAATAAAGCAATAGCAT
CACAAATTTCACAAATAAAGCATTTTTTTCACTGCATTCTAGTTGTGGTTTGTCCAAACTCATCAATGTA
TCTTAACGCGTAAATTGTAAGCGTTAATATTTTGTTAAAATTCGCGTTAAATTTTTGTTAAATCAGCTCA
TTTTTTAACCAATAGGCCGAAATCGGCAAAATCCCTTATAAATCAAAAGAATAGACCGAGATAGGGT
[37 nt withheld, positions 3501-3537]
AAAGAACGTGGACTCCAACGTCAAAGG
[49 nt withheld, positions 3565-3613]
T
[91 nt withheld, positions 3615-3705]
G
[124 nt withheld, positions 3707-3830]
CAGGTGGCACTTTTCGGGGAAATGTGCGCGGAACCCCTATTTGTTTATTTTTCTAAATACATTCAAATAT
GTATCCGCTCATGAGACAATAACCCTGATAAATGCTTCAATAATATTGAAAAAGGAAGAGTCCTGAGGCG
GAAAGAACCAGCTGTGGAATGTGTGTCAGTTAGGGTGTGGAAAGTCCCCAGGCTCCCCAGCAGGCAGAAG
TATGCAAAGCATGCATCTCAATTAGTCAGCAACCAGGTGTGGAAAGTCCCCAGGCTCCCCAGCAGGCAGA
AGTATGCAAAGCATGCATCTCAATTAGTCAGCAACCATAGTCCCGCCCCTAACTCCGCCCATCCCGCCCC
TAACTCCGCCCAGTTCCGCCCATTCTCCGCCCCATGGCTGACTAATTTTTTTTATTTATGCAGAGGCCGA
GGCCGCCTCGGCCTCTGAGCTATTCCAGAAGTAGTGAGGAGGCTTTTTTGGAGGCCTAGGCTTTTGCAAA
GATCGATCAAGAGACAGGATGAGGATCGTTTCGCATGATTGAACAAGATGGATTGCACGCAGGTTCTCCG
GCCGCTTGGGTGGAGAGGCTATTCGGCTATGACTGGGCACAACAGACAATCGGCTGCTCTGATGCCGCCG
TGTTCCGGCTGTCAGCGCAGGGGCGCCCGGTTCTTTTTGTCAAGACCGACCTGTCCGGTGCCCTGAATGA
ACTGCAAGACGAGGCAGCGCGGCTATCGTGGCTGGCCACGACGGGCGTTCCTTGCGCAGCTGTGCTCGAC
GTTGTCACTGAAGCGGGAAGGGACTGGCTGCTATTGGGCGAAGTGCCGGGGCAGGATCTCCTGTCATCTC
ACCTTGCTCCTGCCGAGAAAGTATCCATCATGGCTGATGCAATGCGGCGGCTGCATACGCTTGATCCGGC
TACCTGCCCATTCGACCACCAAGCGAAACATCGCATCGAGCGAGCACGTACTCGGATGGAAGCCGGTCTT
GTCGATCAGGATGATCTGGACGAAGAGCATCAGGGGCTCGCGCCAGCCGAACTGTTCGCCAGGCTCAAGG
CGAGCATGCCCGACGGCGAGGATCTCGTCGTGACCCATGGCGATGCCTGCTTGCCGAATATCATGGTGGA
AAATGGCCGCTTTTCTGGATTCATCGACTGTGGCCGGCTGGGTGTGGCGGACCGCTATCAGGACATAGCG
TTGGCTACCCGTGATATTGCTGAAGAGCTTGGCGGCGAATGGGCTGACCGCTTCCTCGTGCTTTACGGTA
TCGCCGCTCCCGATTCGCAGCGCATCGCCTTCTATCGCCTTCTTGACGAGTTCTTCTGAGCGGGACTCTG
GGGTTCGAAATGACCGACCAAGCGACGCCCAACCTGCCATCACGAGATTTCGATTCCACCGCCGCCTTCT
ATGAAAGGTTGGGCTTCGGAATCGTTTTCCGGGACGCCGGCTGGATGATCCTCCAGCGCGGGGATCTCAT
GCTGGAGTTCTTCGCCCACCCTAGGGGGAGGCTAACTGAAACACGGAAGGAGACAATACCGGAAGGAACC
CGCGCTATGACGGCAATAAAAAGACAGAATAAAACGCACGGTGTTGGGTCGTTTGTTCATAAACGCGGGG
TTCGGTCCCAGGGCTGGCACTCTGTCGATACCCCACCGAGACCCCATTGGGGCCAATACGCCCGCGTTTC
TTCCTTTTCCCCACCCCACCCCCCAAGTTCGGGTGAAGGCCCAGGGCTCGCAGCCAACGTCGGGGCGGCA
GGCCCTGCCATAGCCTCAGGTTACTCATATATACTTTAGATTGATTTAAAACTTCATTTTTAATTTAAAA
GGATCTAGGTGAAGATCCTTTTTGATAATCTCATGACCAAAATCCCTTAACGTGAGTTTTCGTTCCACTG
AGCGTCAGACCCCGTAGAAAAGATCAAAGGATCTTCTTGAGATCCTTTTTTTCTGCGCGTAATCTGCTGC
TTGCAAACAAAAAAACCACCGCTACCAGCGGTGGTTTGTTTGCCGGATCAAGAGCTACCAACTCTTTTTC
CGAAGGTAACTGGCTTCAGCAGAGCGCAGATACCAAATACTGTTCTTCTAGTGTAGCCGTAGTTAGGCCA
CCACTTCAAGAACTCTGTAGCACCGCCTACATACCTCGCTCTGCTAATCCTGTTACCAGTGGCTGCTGCC
AGTGGCGATAAGTCGTGTCTTACCGGGTTGGACTCAAGACGATAGTTACCGGATAAGGCGCAGCGGTCGG
GCTGAACGGGGGGTTCGTGCACACAGCCCAGCTTGGAGCGAACGACCTACACCGAACTGAGATACCTACA
GCGTGAGCTATGAGAAAGCGCCACGCTTCCCGAAGGGAGAAAGGCGGACAGGTATCCGGTAAGCGGCAGG
GTCGGAACAGGAGAGCGCACGAGGGAGCTTCCAGGGGGAAACGCCTGGTATCTTTATAGTCCTGTCGGGT
TTCGCCACCTCTGACTTGAGCGTCGATTTTTGTGATGCTCGTCAGGGGGGCGGAGCCTATGGAAAAACGC
CAGCAACGCGGCCTTTTTACGGTTCCTGGCCTTTTGCTGGCCTTTTGCTCACATGTTCTTTCCTGCGTTA
TCCCCTGATTCTGTGGATAACCGTATTACCGCCATGCATTAGTTATTAATAGTAATCAATTACGGGGTCA
TTAGTTCATAGCCCATATATGGAGTTCCGCGTTACATAACTTACGGTAAATGGCCCGCCTGGCTGACCGC
CCAACGACCCCCGCCCATTGACGTCAATAATGACGTATGTTCCCATAGTAACGCCAATAGGGACTTTCCA
TTGACGTCAATGGGTGGAGTATTTACGGTAAACTGCCCACTTGGCAGTACATCAAGTGTATCATATGCCA
AGTACGCCCCCTATTGACGTCAATGACGGTAAATGGCCCGCCTGGCATTATGCCCAGTACATGACCTTAT
GGGACTTTCCTACTTGGCAGTACATCTACGTATTAGTCATCGCTATTACCATG
Features (pLannotate 1.2.2; 17 found; start..end, strand, type, name):
      1..204     +  promoter       CMV promoter: human cytomegalovirus (CMV) immediate early promoter
    249..965     +  CDS            SYFP2: SYFP2 is a basic (constitutively fluorescent) yellow fluorescent protein published in 2006, derived from Aequorea victoria. It is reported to be a very rapidly-maturing monomer with moderate acid sensitivity.
    984..1430    +  CDS            Stmn1: STMN1_MOUSE - Also known as Lag, Lap18, Pr22. Experimental evidence at protein level: Swiss-Prot protein existence level 1. Involved in the regulation of the microtubule (MT) filament system by destabilizing microtubules. Prevents assembly and promotes disassembly of microtubules. Phosphorylation at Ser-16 may be required for axon formation during neurogenesis (By similarity). Involved in the control of the learned and innate fear. From Mus musculus (Mouse).
   1443..2114    +  CDS            mScarlet-I: mScarlet-I is a basic (constitutively fluorescent) red fluorescent protein published in 2016, derived from synthetic construct. It is reported to be a rapidly-maturing monomer with moderate acid sensitivity.
   2115..3083    +  CDS            MFGE8 (fragment) (sequence partly withheld): MFGM_BOVIN - Experimental evidence at protein level: Swiss-Prot protein existence level 1. Contributes to phagocytic removal of apoptotic cells in many tissues. Plays an important role in the maintenance of intestinal epithelial homeostasis and the promotion of mucosal healing. Promotes VEGF-dependent neovascularization (By similarity). Specific ligand for the alpha-v/beta-3 and alpha-v/beta-5 receptors. Also binds to phosphatidylserine-enriched cell surfaces in a receptor-independent manner. Zona pellucida-binding protein which may play a role in gamete interaction. From Bos taurus (Bovine).
   3087..3123    +  misc_feature   MCS (fragment): multiple cloning site
   3140..3224    +  CDS            large T antigen (fragment): large T antigen from SV40 (simian virus 40)
   3247..3368    +  polyA_signal   SV40 poly(A) signal: SV40 polyadenylation signal
   3402..3830    -  rep_origin     f1 ori (sequence partly withheld): f1 bacteriophage origin of replication; arrow indicates direction of (+) strand synthesis
   3857..3961    +  promoter       AmpR promoter: bla
   3963..4320    +  promoter       SV40 promoter: SV40 enhancer and early promoter
   4355..5149    +  CDS            NeoR/KanR: aminoglycoside phosphotransferase from Tn5; aph(3')-II (or nptII); confers resistance to neomycin, kanamycin, and G418 (Geneticin®)
   5170..5322    +  CDS            ble (fragment): BLE_KLEPN - Experimental evidence at protein level: Swiss-Prot protein existence level 1. Binding protein with a strong affinity to the bleomycin family of antibiotics. Binds to CL990; an antimitotic-antibiotic compound. From Klebsiella pneumoniae.
   5381..5428    +  polyA_signal   HSV TK poly(A) signal: herpes simplex virus thymidine kinase polyadenylation signal (Cole and Stacy, 1985)
   5519..5535    -  polyA_signal   bGH poly(A) signal (fragment): bovine growth hormone polyadenylation signal
   5757..6345    +  rep_origin     ori: high-copy-number ColE1/pMB1/pBR322/pUC origin of replication
   6520..6823    +  enhancer       CMV enhancer: human cytomegalovirus immediate early enhancer
