[The description below was written by a language model from this plasmid's Addgene catalogue record and pLannotate feature annotations shown in this document.]
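Description:
ROPY-2C2 is a mammalian expression plasmid built on the pEGFP-C1 backbone that encodes a synthetic, membrane-anchored FRET sensor reporting the interaction of Stathmin/OP18 with α-tubulin. It is propagated in E. coli from a high-copy ColE1/pUC-type origin and selected with kanamycin. The NeoR/KanR aminoglycoside phosphotransferase gene sits behind tandem bacterial (bla) and SV40 early promoters and is followed by an HSV TK polyadenylation signal, so the same marker can also confer G418 resistance in mammalian cells. An f1 origin is present as well. Short annotated hits to ble, bGH poly(A) and SV40 large T antigen are fragments, most likely backbone remnants rather than functional parts.

The payload is driven by the CMV immediate-early enhancer and promoter and terminated by the SV40 poly(A) signal. The annotated coding segments run, in order, SYFP2 (yellow fluorescent protein), a stathmin sequence matched to mouse Stmn1, mScarlet-I (red fluorescent protein) and a fragment matched to bovine MFGE8 (lactadherin). They lie in the same orientation, separated by short gaps or directly abutting, which is consistent with a single fusion protein. Placing stathmin between a yellow donor and a red acceptor would let changes in stathmin on tubulin binding be read out as changes in FRET. MFGE8 is annotated as binding phosphatidylserine-enriched surfaces, so this fragment plausibly provides the membrane anchor named in the stated purpose, although the record does not say so explicitly. The associated work combines such local FRET imaging with optogenetic manipulation of microtubules. The depositor and sequencing-derived records are the same length and list the same features, differing only in their start coordinate.
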