Addgene plasmid #128004: ROPY-2C2
Purpose: Local FRET-readout of membrane-anchored Stathmin/OP18 interaction with α-tubulin
Depositing lab: Dorus Gadella. Publication: Combining optogenetics with sensitive FRET imaging to monitor local microtubule manipulations. Van Geel O, Cheung S, Gadella TWJ. Sci Rep. 2020 Apr 7;10(1):6034. doi: 10.1038/s41598-020-62874-3. PubMed 32265472.
Backbone
  Vector backbone: pEGFP-C1
  Vector type: Mammalian Expression
Growth in bacteria
  Bacterial resistance: Kanamycin, 50 μg/mL
  Growth temperature: 37°C
  Growth strain: DH5alpha
  Copy number: High Copy
Gene/Insert
  Gene/Insert name: ROPY-2C2
  Species: Synthetic
  Cloning method: Restriction Enzyme; 5′ cloning site Unknown (unknown if destroyed); 3′ cloning site Unknown (unknown if destroyed)
Terms and licenses: Academic/Nonprofit Terms; Industry Terms: Not Available to Industry
How to cite: ROPY-2C2 was a gift from Dorus Gadella (Addgene plasmid # 128004 ; http://n2t.net/addgene:128004 ; RRID:Addgene_128004)
